>Addgene plasmid #84786 | pET - FnR062.Y78D | depositor partial sequence | sequence record 162561 | insert sequence
ATGGCTAGCTCCTCCGACTCTCCGCGTAACCTGGAGGTTACCAACGCAACTCCGAACTCTCTGACTATTT
CTTGGGACGATCCTTATCACGCTATCTATTACCGTATCACCTACGGCGAAACTGGTGGTAACTCCCCGAG
CCAGGAATTCACTGTTCCGAGATCTTATTCTAATGCGACCATCAGCGGTCTGAAACCGGGCCAGGATTAT
ACCATTACCGTGTACGCTGTAACCGGTGATAACGACGATTCAAACCCAATCAGCATCAATTATCGCACCG
AAATCGACAAACCGTCTCAGGGATCCCACCATCACCATCATCACTGA
