>Addgene plasmid #84786 | pET - FnR062.Y78D | addgene partial sequence | sequence record 163584 | T7term 5'-GCTAGTTATTGCTCAGCGG-3'
GGGCTTTGTTAGCAGCCGGATCTCGTTTAGTTAATCAGTGATGATGGTGATGGTGGGATCCCTGAGACGG
TTTGTCGATTTCGGTGCGATAATTGATGCTGATTGGGTTTGAATCGTCGTTATCACCGGTTACAGCGTAC
ACGGTAATGGTATAATCCTGGCCCGGTTTCAGACCGCTGATGGTCGCATTAGAATAAGATCTCGGAACAG
TGAATTCCTGGCTCGGGGAGTTACCACCAGTTTCGCCGTAGGTGATACGGTAATAGATAGCGTGATAAGG
ATCGTCCCAAGAAATAGTCAGAGAGTTCGGAGTTGCGTTGGTAACCTCCAGGTTACGCGGAGAGTCGGAG
GAGCTAGCCATATGTATATCTCCTTCTTAAAGTTAAACAAAATTATTTCTAGAGGGGAATTGTTATCCGC
TCACAATTCCCCTATAGTGAGTCGTATTAATTTCGCGGGATCGAGATCTCGATCCTCTACGCCGGACGCA
TCGTGGCCGGCATCACCGGCGCCACAGGTGCGGTTGCTGGCGCCTATATCGCCGACATCACCGATGGGGA
AGATCGGGCTCGCCACTTCGGGCTCATGAGCGCTTGTTTCGGCGTGGGTATGGTGGCAGGCCCCGTGGCC
GGGGGACTGTTGGGCGCCATCTCCTTGCATGCACCATTCCTTGCGGCGGCGGTGCTCAACGGCCTCAACC
TACTACTGGGCTGCTTCCTAATGCAGGAGTCGCATAAGGGAGAGCGTCGAGATCCCGGACACCATCGAAT
GGCGCAAAACCTTTCGCGGTATGGCATGATAGCGCCCGGAAGAGAGTCAATTCAGGGTGGTGAATGTGAA
ACCAGTAACGTTATACGATGTCGCAGAGTATGCCGGTGTCTCTTATCAGACCGTTTCCCGCGTGGTGAAC
CAGGCCAGCCACGTTTCTGCGAAAACGCGGGAAAAAGTG
