>Addgene plasmid #84786 | pET - FnR062.Y78D | addgene partial sequence | sequence record 163586 | T7 5'-TAATACGACTCACTATAGGG-3'
AATAATTTTGTTTAACTTTAAGAAGGAGATATACATATGGCTAGCTCCTCCGACTCTCCGCGTAACCTGG
AGGTTACCAACGCAACTCCGAACTCTCTGACTATTTCTTGGGACGATCCTTATCACGCTATCTATTACCG
TATCACCTACGGCGAAACTGGTGGTAACTCCCCGAGCCAGGAATTCACTGTTCCGAGATCTTATTCTAAT
GCGACCATCAGCGGTCTGAAACCGGGCCAGGATTATACCATTACCGTGTACGCTGTAACCGGTGATAACG
ACGATTCAAACCCAATCAGCATCAATTATCGCACCGAAATCGACAAACCGTCTCAGGGATCCCACCATCA
CCATCATCACTGATTAACTAAACGAGATCCGGCTGCTAACAAAGCCCGAAAGGAAGCTGAGTTGGCTGCT
GCCACCGCTGAGCAATAACTAGCATAACCCCTTGGGGCCTCTAAACGGGTCTTGAGGGGTTTTTTGCTGA
AAGGAGGAACTATATCCGGATTGGCGAATGGG
[124 nt withheld, positions 523-646]
C
[91 nt withheld, positions 648-738]
A
[49 nt withheld, positions 740-788]
CCTTTGACGTTGGAGTCCACGTTCTTT
[37 nt withheld, positions 816-852]
ACCCTATCTCCGTCTATTCTTTTGATTTATAAGGGATTTTGCCGATTTCGGCCTATTGGTTAAAAAATGA
GCTGATTTAACAAAAATTTAACGCGAATTTTAACAAAATATTAACGCTTACAATTTAGGTGGCACTTTTC
GGGGAAATGTGCGCGGAACCCCTATTTGTTTATTTTTCTAAATACATTCAAATATGTATCCGCTCA
