[The description below was written by a language model from this plasmid's Addgene catalogue record.]
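Description:
pET - FnR062.Y78D is a bacterial expression plasmid built on a pET backbone and intended for producing the FnR.0.6.2-Y78D protein in E. coli. It is maintained under kanamycin selection, is recorded as high copy, and is propagated in a T7 Express strain. That host choice fits the usual pET design, in which the insert is transcribed by T7 RNA polymerase supplied by the host. However, no feature table is provided, so the specific promoter, operator, terminator and origin of replication are not documented for this construct. The exact pET variant is not given either, and the restriction sites used for cloning are listed as unknown.

The insert is listed as being of human origin and carries a single amino-acid substitution, Y78D, relative to the parental FnR.0.6.2 sequence. A 6xHis tag is fused to the C terminus of the insert, which would allow purification of the expressed protein by immobilised metal affinity chromatography and detection with anti-His reagents. The record does not describe what FnR.0.6.2 binds, what scaffold it derives from, or how the Y78D change alters its behaviour.

The associated publication concerns a protein–protein binding experiment developed to teach intermolecular interactions in high school and undergraduate classrooms. This suggests the point mutant serves as a comparison variant for showing how one residue change can affect binding, although that role is inferred from the context rather than stated in the record.
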