Addgene plasmid #84786: pET - FnR062.Y78D
Purpose: bacterial expression of FnR.0.6.2-Y78D protein
Depositing lab: Benjamin Hackel. Depositing organization: University of Minnesota. Publication: Development and Implementation of a Protein–Protein Binding Experiment To Teach Intermolecular Interactions in High School or Undergraduate Classrooms. Johnson SM, Javner C, Hackel BJ. J. Chem. Educ. 2017, 94, 3, 367–374 10.1021/acs.jchemed.6b00323.
Backbone
  Vector backbone: pET
  Vector type: Bacterial Expression
Growth in bacteria
  Bacterial resistance: Kanamycin, 50 μg/mL
  Growth temperature: 37°C
  Growth strain: T7 express
  Copy number: High Copy
Gene/Insert
  Gene/Insert name: FnR.0.6.2-Y78D
  Species: H. sapiens (human)
  Mutation: Y78D
  Tag / fusion protein: 6xHis (C terminal on insert)
  Cloning method: Restriction Enzyme; 5′ cloning site unknown (unknown if destroyed); 3′ cloning site unknown (unknown if destroyed)
Terms and licenses: Academic/Nonprofit Terms; Industry Terms: Not Available to Industry
How to cite: pET - FnR062.Y78D was a gift from Benjamin Hackel (Addgene plasmid # 84786 ; http://n2t.net/addgene:84786 ; RRID:Addgene_84786)
